Addgene plasmid #250376: Lenti-CMV-tagBFP-NUDT5 E112Q-WPRE
Purpose: Lentiviral expression of human NUDT5 carrying E112Q mutation with N-terminal tagBFP under CMV promoter and puromycin resistance cassette under PGK promoter.
Depositing lab: Stefan Kubicek. Depositing organization: CeMM Research Center for Molecular Medicine. Publication: A non-enzymatic role of Nudix hydrolase 5 in repressing purine de novo synthesis. Nguyen TA, Lin JG, Marques AMC, Fottner M, Bauer LG, Reicher A, Daum D, Scrofani L, Liu Y, Cheng C, D'Angelo L D D L, Sanchez J, Bueschl C, Marella N, Buphamalai P, Traversi F, Beres M, Moll HP, Siklos M, Genger JW, Hofstaetter G, Villanti L, Malik M, Klimek C, Runggatscher K, Guertl B, Hansen JS, Dobner S, Babosova O, Becirovic T, de Rooij LPMH, Casanova E, Koren A, Froese DS, Rosenblatt DS, Klavins K, Bergthaler A, Menche J, Hannich JT, Abele M, Sdelci S, Lang K, Huber KVM, Kubicek S. Science. 2025 Nov 6:eadv4257. doi: 10.1126/science.adv4257. PubMed 41196952.
Backbone
  Vector backbone: pLenti CMV GFP Puro
  Backbone manufacturer: Eric Campeau, Paul Kaufman (Addgene #17448)
  Vector type: Mammalian Expression, Lentiviral
Growth in bacteria
  Bacterial resistance: Ampicillin, 100 μg/mL
  Growth temperature: 37°C
  Growth strain: NEB Stable
  Copy number: High Copy
Gene/Insert
  Gene/Insert name: NUDT5
  Species: H. sapiens (human)
  Insert size (bp): 1356
  Mutation: E112Q
  Entrez Gene: NUDT5 (a.k.a. YSA1, YSA1H, YSAH1, hNUDT5)
  Promoter: CMV
  Tag / fusion protein: tagBFP (N terminal on insert)
  Cloning method: Ligation Independent Cloning
Terms and licenses: Academic/Nonprofit Terms; Industry Terms: Not Available to Industry
Depositor comments: Insert cloned with BamHI (5') and SalI (3') sites.
How to cite: Lenti-CMV-tagBFP-NUDT5 E112Q-WPRE was a gift from Stefan Kubicek (Addgene plasmid # 250376 ; http://n2t.net/addgene:250376 ; RRID:Addgene_250376)
