[The description below was written by a language model from this plasmid's Addgene catalogue record and pLannotate feature annotations shown in this document.]
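Description:
Lenti-CMV-tagBFP-NUDT5 E112Q-WPRE is a lentiviral mammalian expression plasmid of about 9.3 kb, built on the pLenti CMV GFP Puro backbone. In bacteria it is maintained through a high-copy ColE1/pUC-type origin and selected with ampicillin via the β-lactamase gene. An f1 origin, lac regulatory remnants, a lacZα fragment and flanking T3 and T7 promoters are carried over from the parental cloning vector. The viral portion follows a third-generation layout. An RSV promoter replaces the U3 region upstream of a truncated HIV-1 5' LTR, so genomic RNA is transcribed without Tat. This is followed by the Ψ packaging signal with a partial gag sequence, the RRE for Rev-dependent nuclear export, and the cPPT/CTS element that aids nuclear import of the reverse-transcribed genome. The downstream LTR is also annotated as truncated, consistent with a self-inactivating design, and is followed by an SV40 poly(A) signal and SV40 origin.

The payload is a single open reading frame driven by the CMV immediate-early enhancer/promoter, in which TagBFP, a monomeric blue fluorescent protein, is fused directly to the N-terminus of human NUDT5 (Nudix hydrolase 5) carrying the E112Q substitution. The record does not state the functional consequence of this mutation. A WPRE downstream of the fusion enhances transcript stability and expression. A separate mouse PGK promoter drives puromycin N-acetyltransferase, allowing selection of stably transduced cells. The construct is intended for producing lentivirus to express the fluorescently trackable NUDT5 mutant in mammalian cells. The associated publication concerns a non-enzymatic role of NUDT5 in repressing de novo purine synthesis.
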