Features (pLannotate 1.2.2; 29 found; start..end, strand, type, name):
      1..429     +  rep_origin     f1 ori (sequence partly withheld): f1 bacteriophage origin of replication; arrow indicates direction of (+) strand synthesis
    482..586     +  promoter       AmpR promoter: bla
    587..1447    +  CDS            AmpR: β-lactamase; bla; confers resistance to ampicillin, carbenicillin, and related antibiotics
   1618..2206    +  rep_origin     ori: high-copy-number ColE1/pMB1/pBR322/pUC origin of replication
   2389..2481    +  CDS            lacI (fragment): lac repressor; lacI; The lac repressor binds to the lac operator to inhibit transcription in E. coli. This inhibition can be relieved by adding lactose or isopropyl-β-D-thiogalactopyranoside (IPTG).
   2494..2515    +  protein_bind   CAP binding site: CAP binding activates transcription in the presence of cAMP. E. coli catabolite activator protein
   2530..2560    +  promoter       lac promoter: promoter for the E. coli lac operon
   2568..2584    +  protein_bind   lac operator: The lac repressor binds to the lac operator to inhibit transcription in E. coli. This inhibition can be relieved by adding lactose or isopropyl-β-D-thiogalactopyranoside (IPTG). lac repressor encoded by lacI
   2629..2647    +  promoter       T3 promoter: promoter for bacteriophage T3 RNA polymerase
   2675..2901    +  promoter       RSV promoter: Rous sarcoma virus enhancer/promoter
   2902..3082    +  LTR            5' LTR (truncated): truncated 5' long terminal repeat (LTR) from HIV-1
   3129..3254    +  misc_feature   HIV-1 Ψ: packaging signal of human immunodeficiency virus type 1
   3238..3601    +  CDS            HIV-1 gag (fragment): gag protein from human immunodeficiency virus 1; gag
   3747..3980    +  misc_feature   RRE: The Rev response element (RRE) of HIV-1 allows for Rev-dependent mRNA export from the nucleus to the cytoplasm.
   4357..4457    +  CDS            Rev (fragment): human immunodeficiency virus 1 (HIV-1) Rev protein; rev; enhances nuclear export of unspliced and incompletely spliced viral mRNAs
   4476..4592    +  misc_feature   cPPT/CTS: central polypurine tract and central termination sequence of HIV-1
   4615..4918    +  enhancer       CMV enhancer: human cytomegalovirus immediate early enhancer
   4919..5122    +  promoter       CMV promoter: human cytomegalovirus (CMV) immediate early promoter
   5222..5920    +  CDS            TagBFP: TagBFP is a basic (constitutively fluorescent) blue fluorescent protein published in 2008, derived from Entacmaea quadricolor. It is reported to be a very rapidly-maturing monomer with very low acid sensitivity.
   5921..6577    +  CDS            NUDT5: NUDT5_HUMAN - Also known as NUDIX5 From Homo sapiens (Human).
   6601..7189    +  misc_feature   WPRE: woodchuck hepatitis virus posttranscriptional regulatory element
   7203..7702    +  promoter       PGK promoter: mouse phosphoglycerate kinase 1 promoter
   7723..8322    +  CDS            PuroR: puromycin N-acetyltransferase; pac from Streptomyces alboniger; confers resistance to puromycin
   8390..8527    +  CDS            nef (fragment): NEF_HV1LA - Experimental evidence at protein level: Swiss-Prot protein existence level 1. Extracellular Nef protein targets CD4(+) T-lymphocytes for apoptosis by interacting with CXCR4 surface receptors. From Human immunodeficiency virus type 1 group M subtype B (isolate Lai) (HIV-1).
   8513..8693    +  LTR            5' LTR (truncated): truncated 5' long terminal repeat (LTR) from HIV-1
   8765..8886    +  polyA_signal   SV40 poly(A) signal: SV40 polyadenylation signal
   8926..9061    +  rep_origin     SV40 ori: SV40 origin of replication
   9082..9100    -  promoter       T7 promoter: promoter for bacteriophage T7 RNA polymerase
   9108..9263    +  CDS            lacZα (fragment): LacZα fragment of β-galactosidase; lacZ fragment
>Addgene plasmid #250376 | Lenti-CMV-tagBFP-NUDT5 E112Q-WPRE | addgene full sequence | sequence record 498953 | Addgene NGS Result
[124 nt withheld, positions 1-124]
C
[91 nt withheld, positions 126-216]
A
[49 nt withheld, positions 218-266]
CCTTTGACGTTGGAGTCCACGTTCTTT
[37 nt withheld, positions 294-330]
ACCCTATCTCGGTCTATTCTTTTGATTTATAAGGGATTTTGCCGATTTCGGCCTATTGGTTAAAAAATGA
GCTGATTTAACAAAAATTTAACGCGAATTTTAACAAAATATTAACGCTTACAATTTAGGTGGCACTTTTC
GGGGAAATGTGCGCGGAACCCCTATTTGTTTATTTTTCTAAATACATTCAAATATGTATCCGCTCATGAG
ACAATAACCCTGATAAATGCTTCAATAATATTGAAAAAGGAAGAGTATGAGTATTCAACATTTCCGTGTC
GCCCTTATTCCCTTTTTTGCGGCATTTTGCCTTCCTGTTTTTGCTCACCCAGAAACGCTGGTGAAAGTAA
AAGATGCTGAAGATCAGTTGGGTGCACGAGTGGGTTACATCGAACTGGATCTCAACAGCGGTAAGATCCT
TGAGAGTTTTCGCCCCGAAGAACGTTTTCCAATGATGAGCACTTTTAAAGTTCTGCTATGTGGCGCGGTA
TTATCCCGTATTGACGCCGGGCAAGAGCAACTCGGTCGCCGCATACACTATTCTCAGAATGACTTGGTTG
AGTACTCACCAGTCACAGAAAAGCATCTTACGGATGGCATGACAGTAAGAGAATTATGCAGTGCTGCCAT
AACCATGAGTGATAACACTGCGGCCAACTTACTTCTGACAACGATCGGAGGACCGAAGGAGCTAACCGCT
TTTTTGCACAACATGGGGGATCATGTAACTCGCCTTGATCGTTGGGAACCGGAGCTGAATGAAGCCATAC
CAAACGACGAGCGTGACACCACGATGCCTGTAGCAATGGCAACAACGTTGCGCAAACTATTAACTGGCGA
ACTACTTACTCTAGCTTCCCGGCAACAATTAATAGACTGGATGGAGGCGGATAAAGTTGCAGGACCACTT
CTGCGCTCGGCCCTTCCGGCTGGCTGGTTTATTGCTGATAAATCTGGAGCCGGTGAGCGTGGGTCTCGCG
GTATCATTGCAGCACTGGGGCCAGATGGTAAGCCCTCCCGTATCGTAGTTATCTACACGACGGGGAGTCA
GGCAACTATGGATGAACGAAATAGACAGATCGCTGAGATAGGTGCCTCACTGATTAAGCATTGGTAACTG
TCAGACCAAGTTTACTCATATATACTTTAGATTGATTTAAAACTTCATTTTTAATTTAAAAGGATCTAGG
TGAAGATCCTTTTTGATAATCTCATGACCAAAATCCCTTAACGTGAGTTTTCGTTCCACTGAGCGTCAGA
CCCCGTAGAAAAGATCAAAGGATCTTCTTGAGATCCTTTTTTTCTGCGCGTAATCTGCTGCTTGCAAACA
AAAAAACCACCGCTACCAGCGGTGGTTTGTTTGCCGGATCAAGAGCTACCAACTCTTTTTCCGAAGGTAA
CTGGCTTCAGCAGAGCGCAGATACCAAATACTGTTCTTCTAGTGTAGCCGTAGTTAGGCCACCACTTCAA
GAACTCTGTAGCACCGCCTACATACCTCGCTCTGCTAATCCTGTTACCAGTGGCTGCTGCCAGTGGCGAT
AAGTCGTGTCTTACCGGGTTGGACTCAAGACGATAGTTACCGGATAAGGCGCAGCGGTCGGGCTGAACGG
GGGGTTCGTGCACACAGCCCAGCTTGGAGCGAACGACCTACACCGAACTGAGATACCTACAGCGTGAGCT
ATGAGAAAGCGCCACGCTTCCCGAAGGGAGAAAGGCGGACAGGTATCCGGTAAGCGGCAGGGTCGGAACA
GGAGAGCGCACGAGGGAGCTTCCAGGGGGAAACGCCTGGTATCTTTATAGTCCTGTCGGGTTTCGCCACC
TCTGACTTGAGCGTCGATTTTTGTGATGCTCGTCAGGGGGGCGGAGCCTATGGAAAAACGCCAGCAACGC
GGCCTTTTTACGGTTCCTGGCCTTTTGCTGGCCTTTTGCTCACATGTTCTTTCCTGCGTTATCCCCTGAT
TCTGTGGATAACCGTATTACCGCCTTTGAGTGAGCTGATACCGCTCGCCGCAGCCGAACGACCGAGCGCA
GCGAGTCAGTGAGCGAGGAAGCGGAAGAGCGCCCAATACGCAAACCGCCTCTCCCCGCGCGTTGGCCGAT
TCATTAATGCAGCTGGCACGACAGGTTTCCCGACTGGAAAGCGGGCAGTGAGCGCAACGCAATTAATGTG
AGTTAGCTCACTCATTAGGCACCCCAGGCTTTACACTTTATGCTTCCGGCTCGTATGTTGTGTGGAATTG
TGAGCGGATAACAATTTCACACAGGAAACAGCTATGACCATGATTACGCCAAGCGCGCAATTAACCCTCA
CTAAAGGGAACAAAAGCTGGAGCTGCAAGCTTAATGTAGTCTTATGCAATACTCTTGTAGTCTTGCAACA
TGGTAACGATGAGTTAGCAACATGCCTTACAAGGAGAGAAAAAGCACCGTGCATGCCGATTGGTGGAAGT
AAGGTGGTACGATCGTGCCTTATTAGGAAGGCAACAGACGGGTCTGACATGGATTGGACGAACCACTGAA
TTGCCGCATTGCAGAGATATTGTATTTAAGTGCCTAGCTCGATACATAAACGGGTCTCTCTGGTTAGACC
AGATCTGAGCCTGGGAGCTCTCTGGCTAACTAGGGAACCCACTGCTTAAGCCTCAATAAAGCTTGCCTTG
AGTGCTTCAAGTAGTGTGTGCCCGTCTGTTGTGTGACTCTGGTAACTAGAGATCCCTCAGACCCTTTTAG
TCAGTGTGGAAAATCTCTAGCAGTGGCGCCCGAACAGGGACTTGAAAGCGAAAGGGAAACCAGAGGAGCT
CTCTCGACGCAGGACTCGGCTTGCTGAAGCGCGCACGGCAAGAGGCGAGGGGCGGCGACTGGTGAGTACG
CCAAAAATTTTGACTAGCGGAGGCTAGAAGGAGAGAGATGGGTGCGAGAGCGTCAGTATTAAGCGGGGGA
GAATTAGATCGCGATGGGAAAAAATTCGGTTAAGGCCAGGGGGAAAGAAAAAATATAAATTAAAACATAT
AGTATGGGCAAGCAGGGAGCTAGAACGATTCGCAGTTAATCCTGGCCTGTTAGAAACATCAGAAGGCTGT
AGACAAATACTGGGACAGCTACAACCATCCCTTCAGACAGGATCAGAAGAACTTAGATCATTATATAATA
CAGTAGCAACCCTCTATTGTGTGCATCAAAGGATAGAGATAAAAGACACCAAGGAAGCTTTAGACAAGAT
AGAGGAAGAGCAAAACAAAAGTAAGACCACCGCACAGCAAGCGGCCGCTGATCTTCAGACCTGGAGGAGG
AGATATGAGGGACAATTGGAGAAGTGAATTATATAAATATAAAGTAGTAAAAATTGAACCATTAGGAGTA
GCACCCACCAAGGCAAAGAGAAGAGTGGTGCAGAGAGAAAAAAGAGCAGTGGGAATAGGAGCTTTGTTCC
TTGGGTTCTTGGGAGCAGCAGGAAGCACTATGGGCGCAGCGTCAATGACGCTGACGGTACAGGCCAGACA
ATTATTGTCTGGTATAGTGCAGCAGCAGAACAATTTGCTGAGGGCTATTGAGGCGCAACAGCATCTGTTG
CAACTCACAGTCTGGGGCATCAAGCAGCTCCAGGCAAGAATCCTGGCTGTGGAAAGATACCTAAAGGATC
AACAGCTCCTGGGGATTTGGGGTTGCTCTGGAAAACTCATTTGCACCACTGCTGTGCCTTGGAATGCTAG
TTGGAGTAATAAATCTCTGGAACAGATTTGGAATCACACGACCTGGATGGAGTGGGACAGAGAAATTAAC
AATTACACAAGCTTAATACACTCCTTAATTGAAGAATCGCAAAACCAGCAAGAAAAGAATGAACAAGAAT
TATTGGAATTAGATAAATGGGCAAGTTTGTGGAATTGGTTTAACATAACAAATTGGCTGTGGTATATAAA
ATTATTCATAATGATAGTAGGAGGCTTGGTAGGTTTAAGAATAGTTTTTGCTGTACTTTCTATAGTGAAT
AGAGTTAGGCAGGGATATTCACCATTATCGTTTCAGACCCACCTCCCAACCCCGAGGGGACCCGACAGGC
CCGAAGGAATAGAAGAAGAAGGTGGAGAGAGAGACAGAGACAGATCCATTCGATTAGTGAACGGATCTCG
ACGGTATCGGTTAACTTTTAAAAGAAAAGGGGGGATTGGGGGGTACAGTGCAGGGGAAAGAATAGTAGAC
ATAATAGCAACAGACATACAAACTAAAGAATTACAAAAACAAATTACAAAATTCAAAATTTTATCGATAA
GCTTGGGAGTTCCGCGTTACATAACTTACGGTAAATGGCCCGCCTGGCTGACCGCCCAACGACCCCCGCC
CATTGACGTCAATAATGACGTATGTTCCCATAGTAACGCCAATAGGGACTTTCCATTGACGTCAATGGGT
GGAGTATTTACGGTAAACTGCCCACTTGGCAGTACATCAAGTGTATCATATGCCAAGTACGCCCCCTATT
GACGTCAATGACGGTAAATGGCCCGCCTGGCATTATGCCCAGTACATGACCTTATGGGACTTTCCTACTT
GGCAGTACATCTACGTATTAGTCATCGCTATTACCATGGTGATGCGGTTTTGGCAGTACATCAATGGGCG
TGGATAGCGGTTTGACTCACGGGGATTTCCAAGTCTCCACCCCATTGACGTCAATGGGAGTTTGTTTTGG
CACCAAAATCAACGGGACTTTCCAAAATGTCGTAACAACTCCGCCCCATTGACGCAAATGGGCGGTAGGC
GTGTACGGTGGGAGGTCTATATAAGCAGAGCTCGTTTAGTGAACCGTCAGATCGCCTGGAGACGCCATCC
ACGCTGTTTTGACCTCCATAGAAGACACCGACTCTAGAGATATCTTCGAAGGCGCGCCACCATGAGCGAG
CTGATTAAGGAGAACATGCACATGAAGCTGTACATGGAGGGCACCGTGGACAACCATCACTTCAAGTGCA
CATCCGAGGGCGAAGGCAAGCCCTACGAGGGCACCCAGACCATGAGAATCAAGGTGGTCGAGGGCGGCCC
TCTCCCCTTCGCCTTCGACATCCTGGCTACTAGCTTCCTCTACGGCAGCAAGACCTTCATCAACCACACC
CAGGGCATCCCCGACTTCTTCAAGCAGTCCTTCCCTGAGGGCTTCACATGGGAGAGAGTCACCACATACG
AAGACGGGGGCGTGCTGACCGCTACCCAGGACACCAGCCTCCAGGACGGCTGCCTCATCTACAACGTCAA
GATCAGAGGGGTGAACTTCACATCCAACGGCCCTGTGATGCAGAAGAAAACACTCGGCTGGGAGGCCTTC
ACCGAGACGCTGTACCCCGCTGACGGCGGCCTGGAAGGCAGAAACGACATGGCCCTGAAGCTCGTGGGCG
GGAGCCATCTGATCGCAAACGCCAAGACCACATATAGATCCAAGAAACCCGCTAAGAACCTCAAGATGCC
TGGCGTCTACTATGTGGACTACAGACTGGAAAGAATCAAGGAGGCCAACAACGAGACCTACGTCGAGCAG
CACGAGGTGGCAGTGGCCAGATACTGCGACCTCCCTAGCAAACTGGGGCACAAGCTTAATATGGAGAGCC
AAGAACCAACGGAATCTTCTCAGAATGGCAAACAGTATATCATTTCAGAGGAGTTAATTTCAGAAGGAAA
ATGGGTCAAGCTTGAAAAAACAACGTACATGGATCCTACTGGTAAAACTAGAACTTGGGAATCAGTGAAA
CGTACAACCAGGAAAGAGCAGACTGCGGATGGTGTCGCGGTCATCCCCGTGCTGCAGAGAACACTTCACT
ATGAGTGTATCGTTCTGGTGAAACAGTTCCGACCACCAATGGGGGGCTACTGCATAGAGTTCCCTGCAGG
TCTCATAGATGATGGTGAAACCCCAGAAGCAGCTGCTCTCCGGCAGCTTGAAGAAGAAACTGGCTACAAA
GGGGACATTGCCGAATGTTCTCCAGCGGTCTGTATGGACCCAGGCTTGTCAAACTGTACTATACACATCG
TGACAGTCACCATTAACGGAGATGATGCCGAAAACGCAAGGCCGAAGCCAAAGCCAGGGGATGGAGAGTT
TGTGGAAGTCATTTCTTTACCCAAGAATGACCTGCTGCAGAGACTTGATGCTCTGGTAGCTGAAGAACAT
CTCACAGTGGACGCCAGGGTCTATTCCTACGCTCTAGCGCTGAAACATGCAAATGCAAAGCCATTTGAAG
TGCCCTTCTTGAAATTTTAAATTAAAGCGGCCGCGTCGACAATCAACCTCTGGATTACAAAATTTGTGAA
AGATTGACTGGTATTCTTAACTATGTTGCTCCTTTTACGCTATGTGGATACGCTGCTTTAATGCCTTTGT
ATCATGCTATTGCTTCCCGTATGGCTTTCATTTTCTCCTCCTTGTATAAATCCTGGTTGCTGTCTCTTTA
TGAGGAGTTGTGGCCCGTTGTCAGGCAACGTGGCGTGGTGTGCACTGTGTTTGCTGACGCAACCCCCACT
GGTTGGGGCATTGCCACCACCTGTCAGCTCCTTTCCGGGACTTTCGCTTTCCCCCTCCCTATTGCCACGG
CGGAACTCATCGCCGCCTGCCTTGCCCGCTGCTGGACAGGGGCTCGGCTGTTGGGCACTGACAATTCCGT
GGTGTTGTCGGGGAAGCTGACGTCCTTTCCATGGCTGCTCGCCTGTGTTGCCACCTGGATTCTGCGCGGG
ACGTCCTTCTGCTACGTCCCTTCGGCCCTCAATCCAGCGGACCTTCCTTCCCGCGGCCTGCTGCCGGCTC
TGCGGCCTCTTCCGCGTCTTCGCCTTCGCCCTCAGACGAGTCGGATCTCCCTTTGGGCCGCCTCCCCGCC
TGGAATTCTACCGGGTAGGGGAGGCGCTTTTCCCAAGGCAGTCTGGAGCATGCGCTTTAGCAGCCCCGCT
GGGCACTTGGCGCTACACAAGTGGCCTCTGGCCTCGCACACATTCCACATCCACCGGTAGGCGCCAACCG
GCTCCGTTCTTTGGTGGCCCCTTCGCGCCACCTTCTACTCCTCCCCTAGTCAGGAAGTTCCCCCCCGCCC
CGCAGCTCGCGTCGTGCAGGACGTGACAAATGGAAGTAGCACGTCTCACTAGTCTCGTGCAGATGGACAG
CACCGCTGAGCAATGGAAGCGGGTAGGCCTTTGGGGCAGCGGCCAATAGCAGCTTTGCTCCTTCGCTTTC
TGGGCTCAGAGGCTGGGAAGGGGTGGGTCCGGGGGCGGGCTCAGGGGCGGGCTCAGGGGCGGGGCGGGCG
CCCGAAGGTCCTCCGGAGGCCCGGCATTCTGCACGCTTCAAAAGCGCACGTCTGCCGCGCTGTTCTCCTC
TTCCTCATCTCCGGGCCTTTCGACCTGCAGCCCAAGCTTACCATGACCGAGTACAAGCCCACGGTGCGCC
TCGCCACCCGCGACGACGTCCCCAGGGCCGTACGCACCCTCGCCGCCGCGTTCGCCGACTACCCCGCCAC
GCGCCACACCGTCGATCCGGACCGCCACATCGAGCGGGTCACCGAGCTGCAAGAACTCTTCCTCACGCGC
GTCGGGCTCGACATCGGCAAGGTGTGGGTCGCGGACGACGGCGCCGCGGTGGCGGTCTGGACCACGCCGG
AGAGCGTCGAAGCGGGGGCGGTGTTCGCCGAGATCGGCCCGCGCATGGCCGAGTTGAGCGGTTCCCGGCT
GGCCGCGCAGCAACAGATGGAAGGCCTCCTGGCGCCGCACCGGCCCAAGGAGCCCGCGTGGTTCCTGGCC
ACCGTCGGCGTCTCGCCCGACCACCAGGGCAAGGGTCTGGGCAGCGCCGTCGTGCTCCCCGGAGTGGAGG
CGGCCGAGCGCGCCGGGGTGCCCGCCTTCCTGGAGACCTCCGCGCCCCGCAACCTCCCCTTCTACGAGCG
GCTCGGCTTCACCGTCACCGCCGACGTCGAGGTGCCCGAAGGACCGCGCACCTGGTGCATGACCCGCAAG
CCCGGTGCCTGACGCCCGCCCCACGACCCGCAGCGCCCGACCGAAAGGAGCGCACGACCCCATGCATCTC
GAGGGCCCGGTACCTTTAAGACCAATGACTTACAAGGCAGCTGTAGATCTTAGCCACTTTTTAAAAGAAA
AGGGGGGACTGGAAGGGCTAGCTCACTCCCAACGAAGACAAGATCTGCTTTTTGCTTGTACTGGGTCTCT
CTGGTTAGACCAGATCTGAGCCTGGGAGCTCTCTGGCTAACTAGGGAACCCACTGCTTAAGCCTCAATAA
AGCTTGCCTTGAGTGCTTCAAGTAGTGTGTGCCCGTCTGTTGTGTGACTCTGGTAACTAGAGATCCCTCA
GACCCTTTTAGTCAGTGTGGAAAATCTCTAGCAGTAGTAGTTCATGTCATCTTATTATTCAGTATTTATA
ACTTGCAAAGAAATGAATATCAGAGAGTGAGAGGAACTTGTTTATTGCAGCTTATAATGGTTACAAATAA
AGCAATAGCATCACAAATTTCACAAATAAAGCATTTTTTTCACTGCATTCTAGTTGTGGTTTGTCCAAAC
TCATCAATGTATCTTATCATGTCTGGCTCTAGCTATCCCGCCCCTAACTCCGCCCATCCCGCCCCTAACT
CCGCCCAGTTCCGCCCATTCTCCGCCCCATGGCTGACTAATTTTTTTTATTTATGCAGAGGCCGAGGCCG
CCTCGGCCTCTGAGCTATTCCAGAAGTAGTGAGGAGGCTTTTTTGGAGGCCTAGGGACGTACCCAATTCG
CCCTATAGTGAGTCGTATTACGCGCGCTCACTGGCCGTCGTTTTACAACGTCGTGACTGGGAAAACCCTG
GCGTTACCCAACTTAATCGCCTTGCAGCACATCCCCCTTTCGCCAGCTGGCGTAATAGCGAAGAGGCCCG
CACCGATCGCCCTTCCCAACAGTTGCGCAGCCTGAATGGCGAATGGG
